Addgene plasmid #108771: pBW2542_pCAG-PV1-VCre-N172-L1-GID1-NLS-BGHpA
Purpose: Expresses N-terminus to aa172 of VCre recombinase fused to GID1 CID
Depositing lab: Wilson Wong. Depositing organization: Boston University Main Campus. Publication: High-performance chemical- and light-inducible recombinases in mammalian cells and mice. Weinberg BH, Cho JH, Agarwal Y, Pham NTH, Caraballo LD, Walkosz M, Ortega C, Trexler M, Tague N, Law B, Benman WKJ, Letendre J, Beal J, Wong WW. Nat Commun. 2019 Oct 24;10(1):4845. doi: 10.1038/s41467-019-12800-7. PubMed 31649244.
Backbone
  Vector backbone: pCAGGS
  Vector type: Mammalian Expression, Cre/Lox, Synthetic Biology
Growth in bacteria
  Bacterial resistance: Ampicillin, 100 μg/mL
  Growth temperature: 37°C
  Growth strain: NEB Stable
  Copy number: High Copy
Gene/Insert
  Gene/Insert name: VCre recombinase fragment N-terminus to aa172
  Species: Synthetic
  Promoter: pCAG
  Tag / fusion protein: GID1,NLS (C terminal on insert)
  Cloning method: Restriction Enzyme; 5′ cloning site MluI (not destroyed); 3′ cloning site BspEI (not destroyed)
Terms and licenses: Academic/Nonprofit Terms; Industry Terms: Not Available to Industry
Depositor comments: Please visit https://www.biorxiv.org/content/10.1101/747121v1 for bioRxiv preprint.
How to cite: pBW2542_pCAG-PV1-VCre-N172-L1-GID1-NLS-BGHpA was a gift from Wilson Wong (Addgene plasmid # 108771 ; http://n2t.net/addgene:108771 ; RRID:Addgene_108771)
