[The description below was written by a language model from this plasmid's Addgene catalogue record and pLannotate feature annotations shown in this document.]
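Description:
pBW2542_pCAG-PV1-VCre-N172-L1-GID1-NLS-BGHpA is a 6,856-nt mammalian expression plasmid built on the pCAGGS backbone that encodes one half of a chemically inducible split VCre recombinase. It is propagated in E. coli as a high-copy plasmid through a ColE1/pUC-type origin and selected with ampicillin via the β-lactamase gene. The backbone also carries an SV40 origin of replication and an SV40 poly(A) signal, along with remnants of lac regulatory sequences and lacI fragments that appear to have no role in the design.

Expression is driven by the CAG promoter, annotated here as the CMV immediate-early enhancer, the chicken β-actin promoter and a chimeric β-actin/β-globin intron, a combination that gives strong, broad expression in mammalian cells. The open reading frame encodes the synthetic VCre fragment running from the N-terminus to amino acid 172, joined through a linker (L1 in the name) to Arabidopsis GID1A, the soluble gibberellin receptor, followed by a C-terminal nuclear localization signal. The feature table annotates only the GID1A portion; the VCre fragment itself is not detected but presumably occupies the unannotated stretch between the intron and GID1A. The meaning of "PV1" in the name is not stated in the record. Transcripts terminate at a bovine growth hormone poly(A) signal, with the original pCAGGS rabbit β-globin poly(A) region still present downstream.

GID1 serves as a chemically induced dimerization domain: gibberellin promotes its binding to a DELLA-family partner. Co-expression with a complementary C-terminal VCre fragment fused to such a partner, which would be supplied on a separate construct, should reconstitute recombinase activity on ligand addition, allowing drug-gated recombination at VCre target sites in synthetic gene circuits in mammalian cells.
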