Features (pLannotate 1.2.2; 19 found; start..end, strand, type, name):
     46..62      -  protein_bind   lac operator: The lac repressor binds to the lac operator to inhibit transcription in E. coli. This inhibition can be relieved by adding lactose or isopropyl-β-D-thiogalactopyranoside (IPTG). lac repressor encoded by lacI
     70..100     -  promoter       lac promoter: promoter for the E. coli lac operon
    115..136     -  protein_bind   CAP binding site: CAP binding activates transcription in the presence of cAMP. E. coli catabolite activator protein
    149..188     -  CDS            lacI (fragment): lac repressor; lacI; The lac repressor binds to the lac operator to inhibit transcription in E. coli. This inhibition can be relieved by adding lactose or isopropyl-β-D-thiogalactopyranoside (IPTG).
    195..217     +  promoter       SV40 promoter (fragment): SV40 enhancer and early promoter
    221..355     +  rep_origin     SV40 ori: SV40 origin of replication
    375..509     +  polyA_signal   SV40 poly(A) signal: SV40 polyadenylation signal
    511..565     -  CDS            lacI (fragment): lac repressor; lacI; The lac repressor binds to the lac operator to inhibit transcription in E. coli. This inhibition can be relieved by adding lactose or isopropyl-β-D-thiogalactopyranoside (IPTG).
    748..1336    -  rep_origin     ori: high-copy-number ColE1/pMB1/pBR322/pUC origin of replication
   1507..2367    -  CDS            AmpR: β-lactamase; bla; confers resistance to ampicillin, carbenicillin, and related antibiotics
   2368..2472    -  promoter       AmpR promoter: bla
   2503..2882    +  enhancer       CMV enhancer: human cytomegalovirus immediate early enhancer
   2884..3159    +  promoter       chicken β-actin promoter: No description available
   3160..4175    +  intron         chimeric intron: chimera between introns from chicken β-actin and rabbit β-globin
   4868..5902    +  CDS            GID1A: GID1A_ARATH - Also known as CXE10, GID1L1. Experimental evidence at protein level: Swiss-Prot protein existence level 1. Functions as soluble gibberellin (GA) receptor. GA is an essential hormone that regulates growth and development in plants. Binds with high affinity the biologically active gibberellin GA4, but has no affinity for the biologically inactive GAs. In response to GA, interacts with specific DELLA proteins, known as repressors of GA- induced growth, and targets them for degradation via proteasome. Seems to be required for GA signaling that controls root growth, seed germination,
   5933..6157    +  polyA_signal   bGH poly(A) signal: bovine growth hormone polyadenylation signal
   6161..6182    +  promoter       SV40 promoter (fragment): SV40 enhancer and early promoter
   6320..6391    +  CDS            HBB (fragment): HBB_PONPY - Experimental evidence at transcript level: Swiss-Prot protein existence level 2. Involved in oxygen transport from the lung to the various peripheral tissues. From Pongo pygmaeus (Bornean orangutan).
   6462..6517    +  polyA_signal   β-globin poly(A) signal: rabbit β-globin polyadenylation signal (Gil and Proudfoot, 1987)
>Addgene plasmid #108771 | pBW2542_pCAG-PV1-VCre-N172-L1-GID1-NLS-BGHpA | depositor full sequence | sequence record 205052 | Full Sequence
CCCAAGCTTGGCGTAATCATGGTCATAGCTGTTTCCTGTGTGAAATTGTTATCCGCTCACAATTCCACAC
AACATACGAGCCGGAAGCATAAAGTGTAAAGCCTGGGGTGCCTAATGAGTGAGCTAACTCACATTAATTG
CGTTGCGCTCACTGCCCGCTTTCCAGTCGGGAAACCTGTCGTGCCAGCGGATCCGCATCTCAATTAGTCA
GCAACCATAGTCCCGCCCCTAACTCCGCCCAGTTCCGCCCATTCTCCGCCCCATGGCTGACTAATTTTTT
TTATTTATGCAGAGGCCGAGGCCGCCTCGGCCTCTGAGCTATTCCAGAAGTAGTGAGGAGGCTTTTTTGG
AGGCCTAGGCTTTTGCAAAAAGCTAACTTGTTTATTGCAGCTTATAATGGTTACAAATAAAGCAATAGCA
TCACAAATTTCACAAATAAAGCATTTTTTTCACTGCATTCTAGTTGTGGTTTGTCCAAACTCATCAATGT
ATCTTATCATGTCTGGATCCGCTGCATTAATGAATCGGCCAACGCGCGGGGAGAGGCGGTTTGCGTATTG
GGCGCTCTTCCGCTTCCTCGCTCACTGACTCGCTGCGCTCGGTCGTTCGGCTGCGGCGAGCGGTATCAGC
TCACTCAAAGGCGGTAATACGGTTATCCACAGAATCAGGGGATAACGCAGGAAAGAACATGTGAGCAAAA
GGCCAGCAAAAGGCCAGGAACCGTAAAAAGGCCGCGTTGCTGGCGTTTTTCCATAGGCTCCGCCCCCCTG
ACGAGCATCACAAAAATCGACGCTCAAGTCAGAGGTGGCGAAACCCGACAGGACTATAAAGATACCAGGC
GTTTCCCCCTGGAAGCTCCCTCGTGCGCTCTCCTGTTCCGACCCTGCCGCTTACCGGATACCTGTCCGCC
TTTCTCCCTTCGGGAAGCGTGGCGCTTTCTCATAGCTCACGCTGTAGGTATCTCAGTTCGGTGTAGGTCG
TTCGCTCCAAGCTGGGCTGTGTGCACGAACCCCCCGTTCAGCCCGACCGCTGCGCCTTATCCGGTAACTA
TCGTCTTGAGTCCAACCCGGTAAGACACGACTTATCGCCACTGGCAGCAGCCACTGGTAACAGGATTAGC
AGAGCGAGGTATGTAGGCGGTGCTACAGAGTTCTTGAAGTGGTGGCCTAACTACGGCTACACTAGAAGAA
CAGTATTTGGTATCTGCGCTCTGCTGAAGCCAGTTACCTTCGGAAAAAGAGTTGGTAGCTCTTGATCCGG
CAAACAAACCACCGCTGGTAGCGGTGGTTTTTTTGTTTGCAAGCAGCAGATTACGCGCAGAAAAAAAGGA
TCTCAAGAAGATCCTTTGATCTTTTCTACGGGGTCTGACGCTCAGTGGAACGAAAACTCACGTTAAGGGA
TTTTGGTCATGAGATTATCAAAAAGGATCTTCACCTAGATCCTTTTAAATTAAAAATGAAGTTTTAAATC
AATCTAAAGTATATATGAGTAAACTTGGTCTGACAGTTACCAATGCTTAATCAGTGAGGCACCTATCTCA
GCGATCTGTCTATTTCGTTCATCCATAGTTGCCTGACTCCCCGTCGTGTAGATAACTACGATACGGGAGG
GCTTACCATCTGGCCCCAGTGCTGCAATGATACCGCGAGACCCACGCTCACCGGCTCCAGATTTATCAGC
AATAAACCAGCCAGCCGGAAGGGCCGAGCGCAGAAGTGGTCCTGCAACTTTATCCGCCTCCATCCAGTCT
ATTAATTGTTGCCGGGAAGCTAGAGTAAGTAGTTCGCCAGTTAATAGTTTGCGCAACGTTGTTGCCATTG
CTACAGGCATCGTGGTGTCACGCTCGTCGTTTGGTATGGCTTCATTCAGCTCCGGTTCCCAACGATCAAG
GCGAGTTACATGATCCCCCATGTTGTGCAAAAAAGCGGTTAGCTCCTTCGGTCCTCCGATCGTTGTCAGA
AGTAAGTTGGCCGCAGTGTTATCACTCATGGTTATGGCAGCACTGCATAATTCTCTTACTGTCATGCCAT
CCGTAAGATGCTTTTCTGTGACTGGTGAGTACTCAACCAAGTCATTCTGAGAATAGTGTATGCGGCGACC
GAGTTGCTCTTGCCCGGCGTCAATACGGGATAATACCGCGCCACATAGCAGAACTTTAAAAGTGCTCATC
ATTGGAAAACGTTCTTCGGGGCGAAAACTCTCAAGGATCTTACCGCTGTTGAGATCCAGTTCGATGTAAC
CCACTCGTGCACCCAACTGATCTTCAGCATCTTTTACTTTCACCAGCGTTTCTGGGTGAGCAAAAACAGG
AAGGCAAAATGCCGCAAAAAAGGGAATAAGGGCGACACGGAAATGTTGAATACTCATACTCTTCCTTTTT
CAATATTATTGAAGCATTTATCAGGGTTATTGTCTCATGAGCGGATACATATTTGAATGTATTTAGAAAA
ATAAACAAATAGGGGTTCCGCGCACATTTCCCCGAAAAGTGCCACCTGGGTCGACATTGATTATTGACTA
GTTATTAATAGTAATCAATTACGGGGTCATTAGTTCATAGCCCATATATGGAGTTCCGCGTTACATAACT
TACGGTAAATGGCCCGCCTGGCTGACCGCCCAACGACCCCCGCCCATTGACGTCAATAATGACGTATGTT
CCCATAGTAACGCCAATAGGGACTTTCCATTGACGTCAATGGGTGGAGTATTTACGGTAAACTGCCCACT
TGGCAGTACATCAAGTGTATCATATGCCAAGTACGCCCCCTATTGACGTCAATGACGGTAAATGGCCCGC
CTGGCATTATGCCCAGTACATGACCTTATGGGACTTTCCTACTTGGCAGTACATCTACGTATTAGTCATC
GCTATTACCATGGTCGAGGTGAGCCCCACGTTCTGCTTCACTCTCCCCATCTCCCCCCCCTCCCCACCCC
CAATTTTGTATTTATTTATTTTTTAATTATTTTGTGCAGCGATGGGGGCGGGGGGGGGGGGGGCGCGCGC
CAGGCGGGGCGGGGCGGGGCGAGGGGCGGGGCGGGGCGAGGCGGAAAGGTGCGGCGGCAGCCAATCAGAG
CGGCGCGCTCCGAAAGTTTCCTTTTATGGCGAGGCGGCGGCGGCGGCGGCCCTATAAAAAGCGAAGCGCG
CGGCGGGCGGGAGTCGCTGCGTTGCCTTCGCCCCGTGCCCCGCTCCGCGCCGCCTCGCGCCGCCCGCCCC
GGCTCTGACTGACCGCGTTACTCCCACAGGTGAGCGGGCGGGACGGCCCTTCTCCTCCGGGCTGTAATTA
GCGCTTGGTTTAATGACGGCTCGTTTCTTTTCTGTGGCTGCGTGAAAGCCTTAAAGGGCTCCGGGAGGGC
CCTTTGTGCGGGGGGGAGCGGCTCGGGGGGTGCGTGCGTGTGTGTGTGCGTGGGGAGCGCCGCGTGCGGC
TCCGCGCTGCCCGGCGGCTGTGAGCGCTGCGGGCGCGGCGCGGGGCTTTGTGCGCTCCGCAGTGTGCGCG
AGGGGAGCGCGGCCGGGGGCGGTGCCCCGCGGTGCGGGGGGGGCTGCGAGGGGAACAAAGGCTGCGTGCG
GGGTGTGTGCGTGGGGGGGTGAGCAGGGGGTGTGGGCGCGGCGGTCGGGCTGTAACCCCCCCCTGCACCC
CCCTCCCCGAGTTGCTGAGCACGGCCCGGCTTCGGGTGCGGGGCTCCGTACGGGGCGTGGCGCGGGGCTC
GCCGTGCCGGGCGGGGGGTGGCGGCAGGTGGGGGTGCCGGGCGGGGCGGGGCCGCCTCGGGCCGGGGAGG
GCTCGGGGGAGGGGCGCGGCGGCCCCCGGAGCGCCGGCGGCTGTCGAGGCGCGGCGAGCCGCAGCCATTG
CCTTTTATGGTAATCGTGCGAGAGGGCGCAGGGACTTCCTTTGTCCCAAATCTGTGCGGAGCCGAAATCT
GGGAGGCGCCGCCGCACCCCCTCTAGCGGGCGCGGGGCGAAGCGGTGCGGCGCCGGCAGGAAGGAAATGG
GCGGGGAGGGCCTTCGTGCGTCGCCGCGCCGCCGTCCCCTTCTCCCTCTCCAGCCTCGGGGCTGTCCGCG
GGGGGACGGCTGCCTTCGGGGGGGACGGGGCAGGGCGGGGTTCGGCTTCTGGCGTGTGACCGGCGGCTCT
AGAGCCTCTGCTAACCATGTTCATGCCTTCTTCTTTTTCCTACAGCTCCTGGGCAACGTGCTGGTTATTG
TGCTGTCTCATCATTTTGGCAAAGAATTGATTAATTCGAGCGAAGGCGCGCCCATTACTCGCATCCATTC
TCAGGCTGTCTCGTCTCGTCTCGCACGCGTGCCGCCACCATGATCGAGAACCAGCTGAGCCTGCTGGGCG
ACTTTTCTGGCGTGCGGCCCGACGATGTGAAAACCGCCATTCAGGCCGCCCAGAAAAAGGGCATCAACGT
GGCCGAGAACGAGCAGTTCAAGGCCGCCTTCGAGCATCTGCTGAACGAGTTCAAGAAGCGGGAAGAGAGA
TACAGCCCCAACACCCTGCGGCGGCTGGAAAGCGCCTGGACCTGCTTCGTGGATTGGTGCCTGGCCAACC
ACAGACACAGCCTGCCTGCCACCCCCGATACCGTGGAAGCCTTCTTCATCGAGCGGGCCGAGGAACTGCA
CCGGAACACCCTGAGCGTGTACAGATGGGCCATCAGCCGGGTGCACAGAGTGGCCGGATGCCCTGATCCC
TGCCTGGACATCTACGTGGAAGATCGGCTGAAGGCCATTGCCCGGAAGAAAGTGCGGGAAGGCGAGGCCG
TGAAGCAGGCCAGCCCTTTCAACGAGCAGCATCTGCTGAAGCTGACCAGCCTGTGGTACAGAAGCTCCGG
AGGGTCTGGCTCCGGATCAAGTGGTGGCAGCGGTACCATGGCCGCCAGCGACGAAGTGAACCTGATCGAG
AGCAGAACCGTGGTGCCCCTGAACACCTGGGTGCTGATCTCCAACTTCAAGGTGGCCTACAACATCCTGC
GGAGGCCCGACGGCACCTTCAACAGACACCTGGCCGAGTACCTGGACCGGAAAGTGACCGCCAACGCCAA
CCCTGTGGACGGCGTGTTCAGCTTCGACGTGCTGATCGACCGGCGGATCAACCTGCTGAGCCGGGTGTAC
AGACCCGCCTACGCCGATCAGGAACAGCCCCCCTCTATCCTGGATCTGGAAAAGCCCGTGGATGGCGACA
TCGTGCCCGTGATCCTGTTCTTCCACGGCGGCAGCTTTGCCCACAGCAGCGCCAATAGCGCCATCTACGA
CACCCTGTGCAGACGGCTCGTGGGCCTGTGCAAATGCGTGGTGGTGTCCGTGAACTACCGCAGAGCCCCC
GAGAACCCTTACCCCTGCGCCTACGATGATGGCTGGATCGCCCTGAACTGGGTCAACAGCAGAAGCTGGC
TGAAGTCCAAGAAAGACAGCAAGGTGCACATCTTTCTGGCCGGCGATAGCAGCGGCGGCAATATCGCCCA
TAACGTGGCCCTGAGAGCCGGCGAGTCTGGCATCGATGTGCTGGGCAATATCCTGCTGAACCCCATGTTC
GGCGGCAACGAGCGGACCGAGAGCGAGAAGTCTCTGGACGGCAAGTACTTCGTGACCGTGCGGGACCGGG
ACTGGTACTGGAAGGCCTTTCTGCCCGAGGGCGAGGACAGAGAGCACCCCGCCTGCAATCCCTTCAGCCC
CAGAGGCAAAAGCCTGGAAGGCGTGTCCTTCCCAAAGTCCCTGGTGGTGGTGGCCGGCCTGGACCTGATC
AGAGATTGGCAGCTGGCCTATGCCGAGGGCCTGAAGAAAGCCGGCCAGGAAGTGAAGCTGATGCACCTGG
AAAAGGCCACCGTGGGCTTCTACCTGCTGCCCAACAACAACCACTTCCACAACGTGATGGACGAGATCAG
CGCCTTCGTGAACGCCGAGTGCCCCAAGAAAAAGCGGAAGGTGTGAGAATTCCTGTGCCTTCTAGTTGCC
AGCCATCTGTTGTTTGCCCCTCCCCCGTGCCTTCCTTGACCCTGGAAGGTGCCACTCCCACTGTCCTTTC
CTAATAAAATGAGGAAATTGCATCGCATTGTCTGAGTAGGTGTCATTCTATTCTGGGGGGTGGGGTGGGG
CAGGACAGCAAGGGGGAGGATTGGGAAGACAATAGCAGGCATGCTGGGGATGCGGTGGGCTCTATGGCTT
CTGAGGCGGAAAGAACCAGCTGGGGCTCTAGGGGGTATCCCCACGCGCCCTGTAGCGTGTACCGCTGGGA
GTTCGTAGACGGAAACAAACGCAGAATCCAAGCGCGGCCGCCCAGGATACATAGATTACCACAACTCCGA
GCCCTTCCACCGCTAGCGCACTCCTCAGGTGCAGGCTGCCTATCAGAAGGTGGTGGCTGGTGTGGCCAAT
GCCCTGGCTCACAAATACCACTGAGATCTTTTTCCCTCTGCCAAAAATTATGGGGACATCATGAAGCCCC
TTGAGCATCTGACTTCTGGCTAATAAAGGAAATTTATTTTCATTGCAATAGTGTGTTGGAATTTTTTGTG
TCTCTCACTCGGAAGGACATATGGGAGGGCAAATCATTTAAAACATCAGAATGAGTATTTGGTTTAGAGT
TTGGCAACATATGCCCATATGCTGGCTGCCATGAACAAAGGTTGGCTATAAAGAGGTCATCAGTATATGA
AACAGCCCCCTGCTGTCCATTCCTTATTCCATAGAAAAGCCTTGACTTGAGGTTAGATTTTTTTTATATT
TTGTTTTGTGTTATTTTTTTCTTTAACATCCCTAAAATTTTCCTTACATGTTTTACTAGCCAGATTTTTC
CTCCTCTCCTGACTACTCCCAGTCATAGCTGTCCCTCTTCTCTTATGGAGATCCCTCGACCTGCAG
