>Addgene plasmid #108771 | pBW2542_pCAG-PV1-VCre-N172-L1-GID1-NLS-BGHpA | addgene partial sequence | sequence record 217198 | Addgene Partial NGS Result
TGCACCCCCCTCCCCGAGTTGCTGAGCACGGCCCGGCTTCGGGTGCGGGGCTCCGTACGGGGCGTGGCGC
GGGGCTCGCCGTGCCGGGCGGGGGGTGGCGGCAGGTGGGGGTGCCGGGCGGGGCGGGGCCGCCTCGGGCC
GGGGAGGGCTCGGGGGAGGGGCGCGGCGGCCCCCGGAGCGCCGGCGGCTGTCGAGGCGCGGCGAGCCGCA
GCCATTGCCTTTTATGGTAATCGTGCGAGAGGGCGCAGGGACTTCCTTTGTCCCAAATCTGTGCGGAGCC
GAAATCTGGGAGGCGCCGCCGCACCCCCTCTAGCGGGCGCGGGGCGAAGCGGTGCGGCGCCGGCAGGAAG
GAAATGGGCGGGGAGGGCCTTCGTGCGTCGCCGCGCCGCCGTCCCCTTCTCCCTCTCCAGCCTCGGGGCT
GTCCGCGGGGGGACGGCTGCCTTCGGGGGGGACGGGGCAGGGCGGGGTTCGGCTTCTGGCGTGTGACCGG
CGGCTCTAGAGCCTCTGCTAACCATGTTCATGCCTTCTTCTTTTTCCTACAGCTCCTGGGCAACGTGCTG
GTTATTGTGCTGTCTCATCATTTTGGCAAAGAATTGATTAATTCGAGCGAAGGCGCGCCCATTACTCGCA
TCCATTCTCAGGCTGTCTCGTCTCGTCTCGCACGCGTGCCGCCACCATGATCGAGAACCAGCTGAGCCTG
CTGGGCGACTTTTCTGGCGTGCGGCCCGACGATGTGAAAACCGCCATTCAGGCCGCCCAGAAAAAGGGCA
TCAACGTGGCCGAGAACGAGCAGTTCAAGGCCGCCTTCGAGCATCTGCTGAACGAGTTCAAGAAGCGGGA
AGAGAGATACAGCCCCAACACCCTGCGGCGGCTGGAAAGCGCCTGGACCTGCTTCGTGGATTGGTGCCTG
GCCAACCACAGACACAGCCTGCCTGCCACCCCCGATACCGTGGAAGCCTTCTTCATCGAGCGGGCCGAGG
AACTGCACCGGAACACCCTGAGCGTGTACAGATGGGCCATCAGCCGGGTGCACAGAGTGGCCGGATGCCC
TGATCCCTGCCTGGACATCTACGTGGAAGATCGGCTGAAGGCCATTGCCCGGAAGAAAGTGCGGGAAGGC
GAGGCCGTGAAGCAGGCCAGCCCTTTCAACGAGCAGCATCTGCTGAAGCTGACCAGCCTGTGGTACAGAA
GCTCCGGAGGGTCTGGCTCCGGATCAAGTGGTGGCAGCGGTACCATGGCCGCCAGCGACGAAGTGAACCT
GATCGAGAGCAGAACCGTGGTGCCCCTGAACACCTGGGTGCTGATCTCCAACTTCAAGGTGGCCTACAAC
ATCCTGCGGAGGCCCGACGGCACCTTCAACAGACACCTGGCCGAGTACCTGGACCGGAAAGTGACCGCCA
ACGCCAACCCTGTGGACGGCGTGTTCAGCTTCGACGTGCTGATCGACCGGCGGATCAACCTGCTGAGCCG
GGTGTACAGACCCGCCTACGCCGATCAGGAACAGCCCCCCTCTATCCTGGATCTGGAAAAGCCCGTGGAT
GGCGACATCGTGCCCGTGATCCTGTTCTTCCACGGCGGCAGCTTTGCCCACAGCAGCGCCAATAGCGCCA
TCTACGACACCCTGTGCAGACGGCTCGTGGGCCTGTGCAAATGCGTGGTGGTGTCCGTGAACTACCGCAG
AGCCCCCGAGAACCCTTACCCCTGCGCCTACGATGATGGCTGGATCGCCCTGAACTGGGTCAACAGCAGA
AGCTGGCTGAAGTCCAAGAAAGACAGCAAGGTGCACATCTTTCTGGCCGGCGATAGCAGCGGCGGCAATA
TCGCCCATAACGTGGCCCTGAGAGCCGGCGAGTCTGGCATCGATGTGCTGGGCAATATCCTGCTGAACCC
CATGTTCGGCGGCAACGAGCGGACCGAGAGCGAGAAGTCTCTGGACGGCAAGTACTTCGTGACCGTGCGG
GACCGGGACTGGTACTGGAAGGCCTTTCTGCCCGAGGGCGAGGACAGAGAGCACCCCGCCTGCAATCCCT
TCAGCCCCAGAGGCAAAAGCCTGGAAGGCGTGTCCTTCCCAAAGTCCCTGGTGGTGGTGGCCGGCCTGGA
CCTGATCAGAGATTGGCAGCTGGCCTATGCCGAGGGCCTGAAGAAAGCCGGCCAGGAAGTGAAGCTGATG
CACCTGGAAAAGGCCACCGTGGGCTTCTACCTGCTGCCCAACAACAACCACTTCCACAACGTGATGGACG
AGATCAGCGCCTTCGTGAACGCCGAGTGCCCCAAGAAAAAGCGGAAGGTGTGAGAATTCCTGTGCCTTCT
AGTTGCCAGCCATCTGTTGTTTGCCCCTCCCCCGTGCCTTCCTTGACCCTGGAAGGTGCCACTCCCACTG
TCCTTTCCTAATAAAATGAGGAAATTGCATCGCATTGTCTGAGTAGGTGTCATTCTATTCTGGGGGGTGG
GGTGGGGCAGGACAGCAAGGGGGAGGATTGGGAAGACAATAGCAGGCATGCTGGGGATGCGGTGGGCTCT
ATGGCTTCTGAGGCGGAAAGAACCAGCTGGGGCTCTAGGGGGTATCCCCACGCGCCCTGTAGCGTGTACC
GCTGGGAGTTCGTAGACGGAAACAAACGCAGAATCCAAGCGCGGCCGCCCAGGATACATAGATTACCACA
ACTCCGAGCCCTTCCACCGCTAGCGCACTCCTCAGGTGCAGGCTGCCTATCAGAAGGTGGTGGCTGGTGT
GGCCAATGCCCTGGCTCACAAATACCACTGAGATCTTTTTCCCTCTGCCAAAAATTATGGGGACATCATG
AAGCCCCTTGAGCATCTGACTTCTGGCTAATAAAGGAAATTTATTTTCATTGCAATAGTGTGTTGGAATT
TTTTGTGTCTCTCACTCGGAAGGACATATGGGAGGGCAAATCATTTAAAACATCAGAATGAGTATTTGGT
TTAGAGTTTGGCAACATATGCCCATATGCTGGCTGCCATGAACAAAGGTTGGCTATAAAGAGGTCATCAG
TATATGAAACAGCCCCCTGCTGTCCATTCCTTATTCCATAGAAAAGCCTTGACTTGAGGTTAGATTTTTT
TTATATTTTGTTTTGTGTTATTTTTTTCTTTAACATCCCTAAAATTTTCCTTACATGTTTTACTAGCCAG
ATTTTTCCTCCTCTCCTGACTACTCCCAGTCATAGCTGTCCCTCTTCTCTTATGGAGATCCCTCGACCTG
CAGCCCAAGCTTGGCGTAATCATGGTCATAGCTGTTTCCTGTGTGAAATTGTTATCCGCTCACAATTCCA
CACAACATACGAGCCGGAAGCATAAAGTGTAAAGCCTGGGGTGCCTAATGAGTGAGCTAACTCACATTAA
TTGCGTTGCGCTCACTGCCCGCTTTCCAGTCGGGAAACCTGTCGTGCCAGCGGATCCGCATCTCAATTAG
TCAGCAACCATAGTCCCGCCCCTAACTCCGCCCAGTTCCGCCCATTCTCCGCCCCATGGCTGACTAATTT
TTTTTATTTATGCAGAGGCCGAGGCCGCCTCGGCCTCTGAGCTATTCCAGAAGTAGTGAGGAGGCTTTTT
TGGAGGCCTAGGCTTTTGCAAAAAGCTAACTTGTTTATTGCAGCTTATAATGGTTACAAATAAAGCAATA
GCATCACAAATTTCACAAATAAAGCATTTTTTTCACTGCATTCTAGTTGTGGTTTGTCCAAACTCATCAA
TGTATCTTATCATGTCTGGATCCGCTGCATTAATGAATCGGCCAACGCGCGGGGAGAGGCGGTTTGCGTA
TTGGGCGCTCTTCCGCTTCCTCGCTCACTGACTCGCTGCGCTCGGTCGTTCGGCTGCGGCGAGCGGTATC
AGCTCACTCAAAGGCGGTAATACGGTTATCCACAGAATCAGGGGATAACGCAGGAAAGAACATGTGAGCA
AAAGGCCAGCAAAAGGCCAGGAACCGTAAAAAGGCCGCGTTGCTGGCGTTTTTCCATAGGCTCCGCCCCC
CTGACGAGCATCACAAAAATCGACGCTCAAGTCAGAGGTGGCGAAACCCGACAGGACTATAAAGATACCA
GGCGTTTCCCCCTGGAAGCTCCCTCGTGCGCTCTCCTGTTCCGACCCTGCCGCTTACCGGATACCTGTCC
GCCTTTCTCCCTTCGGGAAGCGTGGCGCTTTCTCATAGCTCACGCTGTAGGTATCTCAGTTCGGTGTAGG
TCGTTCGCTCCAAGCTGGGCTGTGTGCACGAACCCCCCGTTCAGCCCGACCGCTGCGCCTTATCCGGTAA
CTATCGTCTTGAGTCCAACCCGGTAAGACACGACTTATCGCCACTGGCAGCAGCCACTGGTAACAGGATT
AGCAGAGCGAGGTATGTAGGCGGTGCTACAGAGTTCTTGAAGTGGTGGCCTAACTACGGCTACACTAGAA
GAACAGTATTTGGTATCTGCGCTCTGCTGAAGCCAGTTACCTTCGGAAAAAGAGTTGGTAGCTCTTGATC
CGGCAAACAAACCACCGCTGGTAGCGGTGGTTTTTTTGTTTGCAAGCAGCAGATTACGCGCAGAAAAAAA
GGATCTCAAGAAGATCCTTTGATCTTTTCTACGGGGTCTGACGCTCAGTGGAACGAAAACTCACGTTAAG
GGATTTTGGTCATGAGATTATCAAAAAGGATCTTCACCTAGATCCTTTTAAATTAAAAATGAAGTTTTAA
ATCAATCTAAAGTATATATGAGTAAACTTGGTCTGACAGTTACCAATGCTTAATCAGTGAGGCACCTATC
TCAGCGATCTGTCTATTTCGTTCATCCATAGTTGCCTGACTCCCCGTCGTGTAGATAACTACGATACGGG
AGGGCTTACCATCTGGCCCCAGTGCTGCAATGATACCGCGAGACCCACGCTCACCGGCTCCAGATTTATC
AGCAATAAACCAGCCAGCCGGAAGGGCCGAGCGCAGAAGTGGTCCTGCAACTTTATCCGCCTCCATCCAG
TCTATTAATTGTTGCCGGGAAGCTAGAGTAAGTAGTTCGCCAGTTAATAGTTTGCGCAACGTTGTTGCCA
TTGCTACAGGCATCGTGGTGTCACGCTCGTCGTTTGGTATGGCTTCATTCAGCTCCGGTTCCCAACGATC
AAGGCGAGTTACATGATCCCCCATGTTGTGCAAAAAAGCGGTTAGCTCCTTCGGTCCTCCGATCGTTGTC
AGAAGTAAGTTGGCCGCAGTGTTATCACTCATGGTTATGGCAGCACTGCATAATTCTCTTACTGTCATGC
CATCCGTAAGATGCTTTTCTGTGACTGGTGAGTACTCAACCAAGTCATTCTGAGAATAGTGTATGCGGCG
ACCGAGTTGCTCTTGCCCGGCGTCAATACGGGATAATACCGCGCCACATAGCAGAACTTTAAAAGTGCTC
ATCATTGGAAAACGTTCTTCGGGGCGAAAACTCTCAAGGATCTTACCGCTGTTGAGATCCAGTTCGATGT
AACCCACTCGTGCACCCAACTGATCTTCAGCATCTTTTACTTTCACCAGCGTTTCTGGGTGAGCAAAAAC
AGGAAGGCAAAATGCCGCAAAAAAGGGAATAAGGGCGACACGGAAATGTTGAATACTCATACTCTTCCTT
TTTCAATATTATTGAAGCATTTATCAGGGTTATTGTCTCATGAGCGGATACATATTTGAATGTATTTAGA
AAAATAAACAAATAGGGGTTCCGCGCACATTTCCCCGAAAAGTGCCACCTGGGTCGACATTGATTATTGA
CTAGTTATTAATAGTAATCAATTACGGGGTCATTAGTTCATAGCCCATATATGGAGTTCCGCGTTACATA
ACTTACGGTAAATGGCCCGCCTGGCTGACCGCCCAACGACCCCCGCCCATTGACGTCAATAATGACGTAT
GTTCCCATAGTAACGCCAATAGGGACTTTCCATTGACGTCAATGGGTGGAGTATTTACGGTAAACTGCCC
ACTTGGCAGTACATCAAGTGTATCATATGCCAAGTACGCCCCCTATTGACGTCAATGACGGTAAATGGCC
CGCCTGGCATTATGCCCAGTACATGACCTTATGGGACTTTCCTACTTGGCAGTACATCTACGTATTAGTC
ATCGCTATTACCATGGTCGAGGTGAGCCCCACGTTCTGCTTCACTCTCCCCATCTCCCCCCCCTCCCCAC
CCCCAATTTTGTATTTATTTATTTTTTAATTATTTTGTGCAGCGATGGGGGCGGGGGGGGGGG
